Addgene plasmid #116812: pHAGE-CDK6__HEPACAM2
Purpose: Lentiviral expression of CDK6__HEPACAM2 fusion
Depositing lab: Gordon Mills & Kenneth Scott. Depositing organization: Baylor College of Medicine. Publication: Systematic Functional Annotation of Somatic Mutations in Cancer. Ng PK, Li J, Jeong KJ, Shao S, Chen H, Tsang YH, Sengupta S, Wang Z, Bhavana VH, Tran R, Soewito S, Minussi DC, Moreno D, Kong K, Dogruluk T, Lu H, Gao J, Tokheim C, Zhou DC, Johnson AM, Zeng J, Ip CKM, Ju Z, Wester M, Yu S, Li Y, Vellano CP, Schultz N, Karchin R, Ding L, Lu Y, Cheung LWT, Chen K, Shaw KR, Meric-Bernstam F, Scott KL, Yi S, Sahni N, Liang H, Mills GB. Cancer Cell. 2018 Mar 12;33(3):450-462.e10. doi: 10.1016/j.ccell.2018.01.021. PubMed 29533785.
Backbone
  Vector backbone: pHAGE
  Vector type: Lentiviral
Growth in bacteria
  Bacterial resistance: Ampicillin, 100 μg/mL
  Growth temperature: 37°C
  Growth strain: Stbl3
  Copy number: High Copy
Gene/Insert
  Gene/Insert name: CDK6__HEPACAM2
  Species: H. sapiens (human)
  Cloning method: Gateway Cloning
Terms and licenses: Academic/Nonprofit Terms; Industry Terms: Not Available to Industry
How to cite: pHAGE-CDK6__HEPACAM2 was a gift from Gordon Mills & Kenneth Scott (Addgene plasmid # 116812 ; http://n2t.net/addgene:116812 ; RRID:Addgene_116812)
