[The description below was written by a language model from this plasmid's Addgene catalogue record and pLannotate feature annotations shown in this document.]
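Description:
pHAGE-CDK6__HEPACAM2 is an HIV-1-derived lentiviral expression plasmid built on the pHAGE backbone to deliver a human CDK6–HEPACAM2 gene fusion into mammalian cells. In bacteria it is maintained through a high-copy ColE1/pUC-type origin and selected with ampicillin via the β-lactamase gene. The viral portion carries a truncated 5' LTR, the Ψ packaging signal with an adjoining gag fragment, the Rev response element, the cPPT/CTS element and a self-inactivating ΔU3 3' LTR. These elements allow the transcript to be packaged when helper functions are supplied in trans, and they leave the integrated provirus without LTR promoter activity.

Expression is driven by the constitutive human EF-1α promoter. The insert was introduced by Gateway cloning, and the annotation reflects a multi-fragment assembly: a partial CDK6 coding segment (roughly 380 nt) lies between attB1 and attB2, followed by a short HEPACAM2 segment (roughly 110 nt) ending at an attB4-type site, so the two partners appear to be joined across a recombination scar. Only fragments of each gene are annotated, and the record does not state the fusion breakpoint. A V5 epitope tag lies downstream of the insert, but the record does not confirm that it is in frame with the fusion. An EMCV IRES then directs translation of puromycin N-acetyltransferase from the same transcript, linking puromycin selection of transduced cells to expression of the fusion. A WPRE enhances transcript expression.

The construct comes from a study on systematic functional annotation of somatic alterations in cancer. It is suited to stable expression of this fusion in human cells for functional testing.
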