Features (pLannotate 1.2.2; 29 found; start..end, strand, type, name):
    377..634     +  LTR            5' LTR (truncated): truncated 5' long terminal repeat (LTR) from HIV-1
    681..806     +  misc_feature   HIV-1 Ψ: packaging signal of human immunodeficiency virus type 1
    790..1128    +  CDS            HIV-1 gag (fragment): gag protein from human immunodeficiency virus 1; gag
   1303..1536    +  misc_feature   RRE: The Rev response element (RRE) of HIV-1 allows for Rev-dependent mRNA export from the nucleus to the cytoplasm.
   1913..2013    +  CDS            Rev (fragment): human immunodeficiency virus 1 (HIV-1) Rev protein; rev; enhances nuclear export of unspliced and incompletely spliced viral mRNAs
   2058..2175    +  misc_feature   cPPT/CTS: central polypurine tract and central termination sequence of HIV-1
   2223..3401    +  promoter       EF-1α promoter: strong constitutive promoter for human elongation factor EF-1α
   3422..3439    +  protein_bind   attB1 (fragment): mutant version of attB; core recombination site for the Gateway® BP reaction BP Clonase™
   3445..3822    +  CDS            CDK6 (fragment): CDK6_HUMAN - Also known as CDKN6. Experimental evidence at protein level: Swiss-Prot protein existence level 1. Serine/threonine-protein kinase involved in the control of the cell cycle and differentiation; promotes G1/S transition. Phosphorylates pRB/RB1 and NPM1. Interacts with D-type G1 cyclins during interphase at G1 to form a pRB/RB1 kinase and controls the entrance into the cell cycle. Involved in initiation and maintenance of cell cycle exit during cell differentiation; prevents cell proliferation and regulates negatively cell differentiation, but is required for the proliferation of sp
   3817..3837    -  protein_bind   attB2: mutant version of attB; core recombination site for the Gateway® BP reaction BP Clonase™
   3841..3951    +  CDS            HEPACAM2 (fragment): HECA2_HUMAN - Also known as MIKI. Experimental evidence at protein level: Swiss-Prot protein existence level 1. Required during prometaphase for centrosome maturation. Following poly-ADP-ribosylation (PARsylation) by TNKS, translocates from the Golgi apparatus to mitotic centrosomes and plays a key role in the formation of robust microtubules for prompt movement of chromosomes: anchors AKAP9/CG-NAP, a scaffold protein of the gamma- tubulin ring complex and promotes centrosome maturation. From Homo sapiens (Human).
   3959..3977    -  protein_bind   attB4 (fragment): mutant version of attB; core recombination site for the Gateway® BP reaction BP Clonase™
   4033..4074    +  CDS            V5 tag: epitope tag from simian virus 5
   4200..4662    +  misc_feature   IRES: internal ribosome entry site (IRES) of the encephalomyocarditis virus (EMCV)
   4676..5273    +  CDS            PuroR (fragment): puromycin N-acetyltransferase; pac from Streptomyces; confers resistance to puromycin
   5289..5877    +  misc_feature   WPRE: woodchuck hepatitis virus posttranscriptional regulatory element
   5885..5950    +  CDS            nef (fragment): NEF_HV1Z2 - Experimental evidence at protein level: Swiss-Prot protein existence level 1. Extracellular Nef protein targets CD4(+) T-lymphocytes for apoptosis by interacting with CXCR4 surface receptors. From Human immunodeficiency virus type 1 group M subtype D (isolate Z2/CDC-Z34) (HIV-1).
   5952..6185    +  LTR            3' LTR (ΔU3): self-inactivating 3' long terminal repeat (LTR) from HIV-1
   6390..6494    +  promoter       AmpR promoter: bla
   6495..7355    +  CDS            AmpR: β-lactamase; bla; confers resistance to ampicillin, carbenicillin, and related antibiotics
   7526..8114    +  rep_origin     ori: high-copy-number ColE1/pMB1/pBR322/pUC origin of replication
   8297..8351    +  CDS            lacI (fragment): lac repressor; lacI; The lac repressor binds to the lac operator to inhibit transcription in E. coli. This inhibition can be relieved by adding lactose or isopropyl-β-D-thiogalactopyranoside (IPTG).
   8357..8450    +  rep_origin     SV40 ori (fragment): SV40 origin of replication
   8475..8512    +  CDS            lacI (fragment): lac repressor; lacI; The lac repressor binds to the lac operator to inhibit transcription in E. coli. This inhibition can be relieved by adding lactose or isopropyl-β-D-thiogalactopyranoside (IPTG).
   8525..8546    +  protein_bind   CAP binding site: CAP binding activates transcription in the presence of cAMP. E. coli catabolite activator protein
   8561..8591    +  promoter       lac promoter: promoter for the E. coli lac operon
   8599..8615    +  protein_bind   lac operator: The lac repressor binds to the lac operator to inhibit transcription in E. coli. This inhibition can be relieved by adding lactose or isopropyl-β-D-thiogalactopyranoside (IPTG). lac repressor encoded by lacI
   8649..8732    +  polyA_signal   SV40 poly(A) signal (fragment): SV40 polyadenylation signal
   8899..329     +  CDS            nef (fragment) (across the origin): NEF_HV1BR - Experimental evidence at protein level: Swiss-Prot protein existence level 1. Extracellular Nef protein targets CD4(+) T-lymphocytes for apoptosis by interacting with CXCR4 surface receptors (PubMed:14990729). From Human immunodeficiency virus type 1 group M subtype B (isolate BRU/LAI) (HIV-1).
>Addgene plasmid #116812 | pHAGE-CDK6__HEPACAM2 | addgene full sequence | sequence record 241772 | Addgene NGS Result
TGGAAGGGCTAATTCACTCCCAAAGAAGACAAGATATCCTTGATCTGTGGATCTACCACACACAAGGCTA
CTTCCCTGATTAGCAGAACTACACACCAGGGCCAGGGGTCAGATATCCACTGACCTTTGGATGGTGCTAC
AAGCTAGTACCAGTTGAGCCAGATAAGGTAGAAGAGGCCAATAAAGGAGAGAACACCAGCTTGTTACACC
CTGTGAGCCTGCATGGGATGGATGACCCGGAGAGAGAAGTGTTAGAGTGGAGGTTTGACAGCCGCCTAGC
ATTTCATCACGTGGCCCGAGAGCTGCATCCGGAGTACTTCAAGAACTGCTGATATCGAGCTTGCTACAAG
GGACTTTCCGCTGGGGACTTTCCAGGGAGGCGTGGCCTGGGCGGGACTGGGGAGTGGCGAGCCCTCAGAT
CCTGCATATAAGCAGCTGCTTTTTGCCTGTACTGGGTCTCTCTGGTTAGACCAGATCTGAGCCTGGGAGC
TCTCTGGCTAACTAGGGAACCCACTGCTTAAGCCTCAATAAAGCTTGCCTTGAGTGCTTCAAGTAGTGTG
TGCCCGTCTGTTGTGTGACTCTGGTAACTAGAGATCCCTCAGACCCTTTTAGTCAGTGTGGAAAATCTCT
AGCAGTGGCGCCCGAACAGGGACTTGAAAGCGAAAGGGAAACCAGAGGAGCTCTCTCGACGCAGGACTCG
GCTTGCTGAAGCGCGCACGGCAAGAGGCGAGGGGCGGCGACTGGTGAGTACGCCAAAAATTTTGACTAGC
GGAGGCTAGAAGGAGAGAGATGGGTGCGAGAGCGTCAGTATTAAGCGGGGGAGAATTAGATCGCGATGGG
AAAAAATTCGGTTAAGGCCAGGGGGAAAGAAAAAATATAAATTAAAACATATAGTATGGGCAAGCAGGGA
GCTAGAACGATTCGCAGTTAATCCTGGCCTGTTAGAAACATCAGAAGGCTGTAGACAAATACTGGGACAG
CTACAACCATCCCTTCAGACAGGATCAGAAGAACTTAGATCATTATATAATACAGTAGCAACCCTCTATT
GTGTGCATCAAAGGATAGAGATAAAAGACACCAAGGAAGCTTTAGACAAGATAGAGGAAGAGCAAAACAA
AAGTAAGACCACCGCACAGCAAGCGGCCGGCCGCTGATCTTCAGACCTGGAGGAGGAGATATGAGGGACA
ATTGGAGAAGTGAATTATATAAATATAAAGTAGTAAAAATTGAACCATTAGGAGTAGCACCCACCAAGGC
AAAGAGAAGAGTGGTGCAGAGAGAAAAAAGAGCAGTGGGAATAGGAGCTTTGTTCCTTGGGTTCTTGGGA
GCAGCAGGAAGCACTATGGGCGCAGCGTCAATGACGCTGACGGTACAGGCCAGACAATTATTGTCTGGTA
TAGTGCAGCAGCAGAACAATTTGCTGAGGGCTATTGAGGCGCAACAGCATCTGTTGCAACTCACAGTCTG
GGGCATCAAGCAGCTCCAGGCAAGAATCCTGGCTGTGGAAAGATACCTAAAGGATCAACAGCTCCTGGGG
ATTTGGGGTTGCTCTGGAAAACTCATTTGCACCACTGCTGTGCCTTGGAATGCTAGTTGGAGTAATAAAT
CTCTGGAACAGATTTGGAATCACACGACCTGGATGGAGTGGGACAGAGAAATTAACAATTACACAAGCTT
AATACACTCCTTAATTGAAGAATCGCAAAACCAGCAAGAAAAGAATGAACAAGAATTATTGGAATTAGAT
AAATGGGCAAGTTTGTGGAATTGGTTTAACATAACAAATTGGCTGTGGTATATAAAATTATTCATAATGA
TAGTAGGAGGCTTGGTAGGTTTAAGAATAGTTTTTGCTGTACTTTCTATAGTGAATAGAGTTAGGCAGGG
ATATTCACCATTATCGTTTCAGACCCACCTCCCAACCCCGAGGGGACCCGACAGGCCCGAAGGAATAGAA
GAAGAAGGTGGAGAGAGAGACAGAGACAGATCCATTCGATTAGTGAACGGATCTCGACGGTATCGCCGAA
TTCACAAATGGCAGTATTCATCCACAATTTTAAAAGAAAAGGGGGGATTGGGGGGTACAGTGCAGGGGAA
AGAATAGTAGACATAATAGCAACAGACATACAAACTAAAGAATTACAAAAACAAATTACAAAAATTCAAA
ATTTTCGGGTTTATTACAGGGACAGCAGAGATCCAGTTTGGACTAGTCGTGAGGCTCCGGTGCCCGTCAG
TGGGCAGAGCGCACATCGCCCACAGTCCCCGAGAAGTTGGGGGGAGGGGTCGGCAATTGAACCGGTGCCT
AGAGAAGGTGGCGCGGGGTAAACTGGGAAAGTGATGTCGTGTACTGGCTCCGCCTTTTTCCCGAGGGTGG
GGGAGAACCGTATATAAGTGCAGTAGTCGCCGTGAACGTTCTTTTTCGCAACGGGTTTGCCGCCAGAACA
CAGGTAAGTGCCGTGTGTGGTTCCCGCGGGCCTGGCCTCTTTACGGGTTATGGCCCTTGCGTGCCTTGAA
TTACTTCCACCTGGCTGCAGTACGTGATTCTTGATCCCGAGCTTCGGGTTGGAAGTGGGTGGGAGAGTTC
GAGGCCTTGCGCTTAAGGAGCCCCTTCGCCTCGTGCTTGAGTTGAGGCCTGGCCTGGGCGCTGGGGCCGC
CGCGTGCGAATCTGGTGGCACCTTCGCGCCTGTCTCGCTGCTTTCGATAAGTCTCTAGCCATTTAAAATT
TTTGATGACCTGCTGCGACGCTTTTTTTCTGGCAAGATAGTCTTGTAAATGCGGGCCAAGATCTGCACAC
TGGTATTTCGGTTTTTGGGGCCGCGGGCGGCGACGGGGCCCGTGCGTCCCAGCGCACATGTTCGGCGAGG
CGGGGCCTGCGAGCGCGGCCACCGAGAATCGGACGGGGGTAGTCTCAAGCTGGCCGGCCTGCTCTGGTGC
CTGGCCTCGCGCCGCCGTGTATCGCCCCGCCCTGGGCGGCAAGGCTGGCCCGGTCGGCACCAGTTGCGTG
AGCGGAAAGATGGCCGCTTCCCGGCCCTGCTGCAGGGAGCTCAAAATGGAGGACGCGGCGCTCGGGAGAG
CGGGCGGGTGAGTCACCCACACAAAGGAAAAGGGCCTTTCCGTCCTCAGCCGTCGCTTCATGTGACTCCA
CGGAGTACCGGGCGCCGTCCAGGCACCTCGATTAGTTCTCGAGCTTTTGGAGTACGTCGTCTTTAGGTTG
GGGGGAGGGGTTTTATGCGATGGAGTTTCCCCACACTGAGTGGGTGGAGACTGAAGTTAGGCCAGCTTGG
CACTTGATGTAATTCTCCTTGGAATTTGCCCTTTTTGAGTTTGGATCTTGGTTCATTCTCAAGCCTCAGA
CAGTGGTTCAAAGTTTTTTTCTTCCATTTCAGGTGTCGTGAAGCGGCCCTGCAGATATCAACAAGTTTGT
ACAAAAAAGTTGGCATGGAGAAGGACGGCCTGTGCCGCGCTGACCAGCAGTACGAATGCGTGGCGGAGAT
CGGGGAGGGCGCCTATGGGAAGGTGTTCAAGGCCCGCGACTTGAAGAACGGAGGCCGTTTCGTGGCGTTG
AAGCGCGTGCGGGTGCAGACCGGCGAGGAGGGCATGCCGCTCTCCACCATCCGCGAGGTGGCGGTGCTGA
GGCACCTGGAGACCTTCGAGCACCCCAACGTGGTCAGGTTGTTTGATGTGTGCACAGTGTCACGAACAGA
CAGAGAAACCAAACTAACTTTAGTGTTTGAACATGTCGATCAAGACTTGACCACTTACTTGGATAAAGTT
CCAGAGCCTGGAGTGCCCACTGAAACCATAAAGTCCCAGCTTTCTTGTACAAAGTGGTTCATCCCAAGCA
GGTCTGTTCCAGCCTCTGATTGTGTATCGGGGCAAGATTTGCACAGTACAGTGTATGAAGTTATTCAGCA
CATCCCTGCCCAGCAGCAAGACCATCCAGAGTGACACCCAACTTTTCTATACAAAGTGGTTGATATCCAG
CACAGTGGCGGCCGCTCGAGTCTAGAGGGCCCGCGGTTCGAAGGTAAGCCTATCCCTAACCCTCTCCTCG
GTCTCGATTCTACGCGTACCGGTTAGTAATGAGATCCCTCCCCCCCCCCTAACGTTACTGGCCGAAGCCG
CTTGGAATAAGGCCGGTGTGCGTTTGTCTATATGTTATTTTCCACCATATTGCCGTCTTTTGGCAATGTG
AGGGCCCGGAAACCTGGCCCTGTCTTCTTGACGAGCATTCCTAGGGGTCTTTCCCCTCTCGCCAAAGGAA
TGCAAGGTCTGTTGAATGTCGTGAAGGAAGCAGTTCCTCTGGAAGCTTCTTGAAGACAAACAACGTCTGT
AGCGACCCTTTGCAGGCAGCGGAACCCCCCACCTGGCGACAGGTGCCTCTGCGGCCAAAAGCCACGTGTA
TAAGATACACCTGCAAAGGCGGCACAACCCCAGTGCCACGTTGTGAGTTGGATAGTTGTGGAAAGAGTCA
AATGGCTCTCCTCAAGCGTATTCAACAAGGGGCTGAAGGATGCCCAGAAGGTACCCCATTGTATGGGATC
TGATCTGGGGCCTCGGTGCACATGCTTTACATGTGTTTAGTCGAGGTTAAAAAAACGTCTAGGCCCCCCG
AACCACGGGGACGTGGTTTTCCTTTGAAAAACACGATGATAATATGGCCACACATATGACCGAGTACAAG
CCCACGGTGCGCCTCGCCACCCGCGACGACGTCCCCAGGGCCGTACGCACCCTCGCCGCCGCGTTCGCCG
ACTACCCCGCCACGCGCCACACCGTCGATCCGGACCGCCACATCGAGCGGGTCACCGAGCTGCAAGAACT
CTTCCTCACGCGCGTCGGGCTCGACATCGGCAAGGTGTGGGTCGCGGACGACGGCGCCGCGGTGGCGGTC
TGGACCACGCCGGAGAGCGTCGAAGCGGGGGCGGTGTTCGCCGAGATCGGCCCGCGCATGGCCGAGTTGA
GCGGTTCCCGGCTGGCCGCGCAGCAACAGATGGAAGGCCTCCTGGCGCCGCACCGGCCCAAGGAGCCCGC
GTGGTTCCTGGCCACCGTCGGCGTCTCGCCCGACCACCAGGGCAAGGGTCTGGGCAGCGCCGTCGTGCTC
CCCGGAGTGGAGGCGGCCGAGCGCGCCGGGGTGCCCGCCTTCCTGGAGACCTCCGCGCCCCGCAACCTCC
CCTTCTACGAGCGGCTCGGCTTCACCGTCACCGCCGACGTCGAGGTGCCCGAAGGACCGCGCACCTGGTG
CATGACCCGCAAGCCCGGTGCCTAAATCGATAGATCCTAATCAACCTCTGGATTACAAAATTTGTGAAAG
ATTGACTGGTATTCTTAACTATGTTGCTCCTTTTACGCTATGTGGATACGCTGCTTTAATGCCTTTGTAT
CATGCTATTGCTTCCCGTATGGCTTTCATTTTCTCCTCCTTGTATAAATCCTGGTTGCTGTCTCTTTATG
AGGAGTTGTGGCCCGTTGTCAGGCAACGTGGCGTGGTGTGCACTGTGTTTGCTGACGCAACCCCCACTGG
TTGGGGCATTGCCACCACCTGTCAGCTCCTTTCCGGGACTTTCGCTTTCCCCCTCCCTATTGCCACGGCG
GAACTCATCGCCGCCTGCCTTGCCCGCTGCTGGACAGGGGCTCGGCTGTTGGGCACTGACAATTCCGTGG
TGTTGTCGGGGAAATCATCGTCCTTTCCTTGGCTGCTCGCCTGTGTTGCCACCTGGATTCTGCGCGGGAC
GTCCTTCTGCTACGTCCCTTCGGCCCTCAATCCAGCGGACCTTCCTTCCCGCGGCCTGCTGCCGGCTCTG
CGGCCTCTTCCGCGTCTTCGCCTTCGCCCTCAGACGAGTCGGATCTCCCTTTGGGCCGCCTCCCCGCCTG
AGATCCTTTAAGACCAATGACTTACAAGGCAGCTGTAGATCTTAGCCACTTTTTAAAAGAAAAGGGGGGA
CTGGAAGGGCTAATTCACTCCCAACGAAGACAAGATCTGCTTTTTGCTTGTACTGGGTCTCTCTGGTTAG
ACCAGATCTGAGCCTGGGAGCTCTCTGGCTAACTAGGGAACCCACTGCTTAAGCCTCAATAAAGCTTGCC
TTGAGTGCTTCAAGTAGTGTGTGCCCGTCTGTTGTGTGACTCTGGTAACTAGAGATCCCTCAGACCCTTT
TAGTCAGTGTGGAAAATCTCTAGCAGTAGTAGTTCATGTCATCTTATTATTCAGTATTTATAACTTGCAA
AGAAATGAATATCAGAGAGTGAGAGGCCCGGGTTAATTAAGGAAAGGGCTAGATCATTCTTGAAGACGAA
AGGGCCTCGTGATACGCCTATTTTTATAGGTTAATGTCATGATAATAATGGTTTCTTAGACGTCAGGTGG
CACTTTTCGGGGAAATGTGCGCGGAACCCCTATTTGTTTATTTTTCTAAATACATTCAAATATGTATCCG
CTCATGAGACAATAACCCTGATAAATGCTTCAATAATATTGAAAAAGGAAGAGTATGAGTATTCAACATT
TCCGTGTCGCCCTTATTCCCTTTTTTGCGGCATTTTGCCTTCCTGTTTTTGCTCACCCAGAAACGCTGGT
GAAAGTAAAAGATGCTGAAGATCAGTTGGGTGCACGAGTGGGTTACATCGAACTGGATCTCAACAGCGGT
AAGATCCTTGAGAGTTTTCGCCCCGAAGAACGTTTTCCAATGATGAGCACTTTTAAAGTTCTGCTATGTG
GCGCGGTATTATCCCGTGTTGACGCCGGGCAAGAGCAACTCGGTCGCCGCATACACTATTCTCAGAATGA
CTTGGTTGAGTACTCACCAGTCACAGAAAAGCATCTTACGGATGGCATGACAGTAAGAGAATTATGCAGT
GCTGCCATAACCATGAGTGATAACACTGCGGCCAACTTACTTCTGACAACGATCGGAGGACCGAAGGAGC
TAACCGCTTTTTTGCACAACATGGGGGATCATGTAACTCGCCTTGATCGTTGGGAACCGGAGCTGAATGA
AGCCATACCAAACGACGAGCGTGACACCACGATGCCTGTAGCAATGGCAACAACGTTGCGCAAACTATTA
ACTGGCGAACTACTTACTCTAGCTTCCCGGCAACAATTAATAGACTGGATGGAGGCGGATAAAGTTGCAG
GACCACTTCTGCGCTCGGCCCTTCCGGCTGGCTGGTTTATTGCTGATAAATCTGGAGCCGGTGAGCGTGG
GTCTCGCGGTATCATTGCAGCACTGGGGCCAGATGGTAAGCCCTCCCGTATCGTAGTTATCTACACGACG
GGGAGTCAGGCAACTATGGATGAACGAAATAGACAGATCGCTGAGATAGGTGCCTCACTGATTAAGCATT
GGTAACTGTCAGACCAAGTTTACTCATATATACTTTAGATTGATTTAAAACTTCATTTTTAATTTAAAAG
GATCTAGGTGAAGATCCTTTTTGATAATCTCATGACCAAAATCCCTTAACGTGAGTTTTCGTTCCACTGA
GCGTCAGACCCCGTAGAAAAGATCAAAGGATCTTCTTGAGATCCTTTTTTTCTGCGCGTAATCTGCTGCT
TGCAAACAAAAAAACCACCGCTACCAGCGGTGGTTTGTTTGCCGGATCAAGAGCTACCAACTCTTTTTCC
GAAGGTAACTGGCTTCAGCAGAGCGCAGATACCAAATACTGTTCTTCTAGTGTAGCCGTAGTTAGGCCAC
CACTTCAAGAACTCTGTAGCACCGCCTACATACCTCGCTCTGCTAATCCTGTTACCAGTGGCTGCTGCCA
GTGGCGATAAGTCGTGTCTTACCGGGTTGGACTCAAGACGATAGTTACCGGATAAGGCGCAGCGGTCGGG
CTGAACGGGGGGTTCGTGCACACAGCCCAGCTTGGAGCGAACGACCTACACCGAACTGAGATACCTACAG
CGTGAGCTATGAGAAAGCGCCACGCTTCCCGAAGGGAGAAAGGCGGACAGGTATCCGGTAAGCGGCAGGG
TCGGAACAGGAGAGCGCACGAGGGAGCTTCCAGGGGGAAACGCCTGGTATCTTTATAGTCCTGTCGGGTT
TCGCCACCTCTGACTTGAGCGTCGATTTTTGTGATGCTCGTCAGGGGGGCGGAGCCTATGGAAAAACGCC
AGCAACGCGGCCTTTTTACGGTTCCTGGCCTTTTGCTGGCCTTTTGCTCACATGTTCTTTCCTGCGTTAT
CCCCTGATTCTGTGGATAACCGTATTACCGCCTTTGAGTGAGCTGATACCGCTCGCCGCAGCCGAACGAC
CGAGCGCAGCGAGTCAGTGAGCGAGGAAGCGGAAGAGCGCCCAATACGCAAACCGCCTCTCCCCGCGCGT
TGGCCGATTCATTAATGCAGCAAGCTCATGGCTGACTAATTTTTTTTATTTATGCAGAGGCCGAGGCCGC
CTCGGCCTCTGAGCTATTCCAGAAGTAGTGAGGAGGCTTTTTTGGAGGCCTAGGCTTTTGCAAAAAGCTC
CCCGTGGCACGACAGGTTTCCCGACTGGAAAGCGGGCAGTGAGCGCAACGCAATTAATGTGAGTTAGCTC
ACTCATTAGGCACCCCAGGCTTTACACTTTATGCTTCCGGCTCGTATGTTGTGTGGAATTGTGAGCGGAT
AACAATTTCACACAGGAAACAGCTATGACATGATTACGAATTTCACAAATAAAGCATTTTTTTCACTGCA
TTCTAGTTGTGGTTTGTCCAAACTCATCAATGTATCTTATCATGTCTGGATCAACTGGATAACTCAAGCT
AACCAAAATCATCCCAAACTTCCCACCCCATACCCTATTACCACTGCCAATTACCTGTGGTTTCATTTAC
TCTAAACCTGTGATTCCTCTGAATTATTTTCATTTTAAAGAAATTGTATTTGTTAAATATGTACTACAAA
CTTAGTAGT
