>Addgene plasmid #116812 | pHAGE-CDK6__HEPACAM2 | depositor partial sequence | sequence record 219688 | insert
ATGGAGAAGGACGGCCTGTGCCGCGCTGACCAGCAGTACGAATGCGTGGCGGAGATCGGGGAGGGCGCCT
ATGGGAAGGTGTTCAAGGCCCGCGACTTGAAGAACGGAGGCCGTTTCGTGGCGTTGAAGCGCGTGCGGGT
GCAGACCGGCGAGGAGGGCATGCCGCTCTCCACCATCCGCGAGGTGGCGGTGCTGAGGCACCTGGAGACC
TTCGAGCACCCCAACGTGGTCAGGTTGTTTGATGTGTGCACAGTGTCACGAACAGACAGAGAAACCAAAC
TAACTTTAGTGTTTGAACATGTCGATCAAGACTTGACCACTTACTTGGATAAAGTTCCAGAGCCTGGAGT
GCCCACTGAAACCATAAAGTCCCAGCTTTCTTGTACAAAGTGGTTCATCCCAAGCAGGTCTGTTCCAGCC
TCTGATTGTGTATCGGGGCAAGATTTGCACAGTACAGTGTATGAAGTTATTCAGCACATCCCTGCCCAGC
AGCAAGACCATCCAGAG
